>Addgene plasmid #39394 | TAL2036 | depositor partial sequence | sequence record 49696 | TAL2036 sequence 1232 bps
GAACCTGACCCCAGACCAGGTAGTCGCAATCGCGTCAAACGGAGGGGGAAAGCAAGCCCTGGAAACCGTG
CAAAGGTTGTTGCCGGTCCTTTGTCAAGACCACGGCCTTACACCGGAGCAAGTCGTGGCCATTGCATCCC
ACGACGGTGGCAAACAGGCTCTTGAGACGGTTCAGAGACTTCTCCCAGTTCTCTGTCAAGCCCACGGGCT
GACTCCCGATCAAGTTGTAGCGATTGCGTCGAACATTGGAGGGAAACAAGCATTGGAGACTGTCCAACGG
CTCCTTCCCGTGTTGTGTCAAGCCCACGGTTTGACGCCTGCACAAGTGGTCGCCATCGCCAACAACAACG
GCGGTAAGCAGGCGCTGGAAACAGTACAGCGCCTGCTGCCTGTACTGTGCCAGGATCATGGACTGACCCC
AGACCAGGTAGTCGCAATCGCGTCACATGACGGGGGAAAGCAAGCCCTGGAAACCGTGCAAAGGTTGTTG
CCGGTCCTTTGTCAAGACCACGGCCTTACACCGGAGCAAGTCGTGGCCATTGCAAATAATAACGGTGGCA
AACAGGCTCTTGAGACGGTTCAGAGACTTCTCCCAGTTCTCTGTCAAGCCCACGGGCTGACTCCCGATCA
AGTTGTAGCGATTGCGTCCAACGGTGGAGGGAAACAAGCATTGGAGACTGTCCAACGGCTCCTTCCCGTG
TTGTGTCAAGCCCACGGTTTGACGCCTGCACAAGTGGTCGCCATCGCCAACAACAACGGCGGTAAGCAGG
CGCTGGAAACAGTACAGCGCCTGCTGCCTGTACTGTGCCAGGATCATGGACTGACCCCAGACCAGGTAGT
CGCAATCGCGTCAAACGGAGGGGGAAAGCAAGCCCTGGAAACCGTGCAAAGGTTGTTGCCGGTCCTTTGT
CAAGACCACGGCCTTACACCGGAGCAAGTCGTGGCCATTGCATCCCACGACGGTGGCAAACAGGCTCTTG
AGACGGTTCAGAGACTTCTCCCAGTTCTCTGTCAAGCCCACGGGCTGACTCCCGATCAAGTTGTAGCGAT
TGCGTCGCATGACGGAGGGAAACAAGCATTGGAGACTGTCCAACGGCTCCTTCCCGTGTTGTGTCAAGCC
CACGGTTTGACGCCTGCACAAGTGGTCGCCATCGCCAACAACAACGGCGGTAAGCAGGCGCTGGAAACAG
TACAGCGCCTGCTGCCTGTACTGTGCCAGGATCATGGACTGA
