>Addgene plasmid #39394 | TAL2036 | addgene partial sequence | sequence record 52650 | JDS-TALEN-F 5'-TAGGGGTCGGTAAACAGTGG-3'
ACTGTGGCGGGTGAGCTTAGGGGGCCTCCGCTCCAGCTCGACACCGGGCAGCTGCTGAAGATCGCGAAGA
GAGGGGGAGTAACAGCGGTAGAGGCAGTGCACGCCTGGCGCAATGCGCTCACCGGGGCCCCCTTGAACCT
GACCCCAGACCAGGTAGTCGCAATCGCGTCAAACGGAGGGGGAAAGCAAGCCCTGGAAACCGTGCAAAGG
TTGTTGCCGGTCCTTTGTCAAGACCACGGCCTTACACCGGAGCAAGTCGTGGCCATTGCATCCCACGACG
GTGGCAAACAGGCTCTTGAGACGGTTCAGAGACTTCTCCCAGTTCTCTGTCAAGCCCACGGGCTGACTCC
CGATCAAGTTGTAGCGATTGCGTCGAACATTGGAGGGAAACAAGCATTGGAGACTGTCCAACGGCTCCTT
CCCGTGTTGTGTCAAGCCCACGGTTTGACGCCTGCACAAGTGGTCGCCATCGCCAACAACAACGGCGGTA
AGCAGGCGCTGGAAACAGTACAGCGCCTGCTGCCTGTACTGTGCCAGGATCATGGACTGACCCCAGACCA
GGTAGTCGCAATCGCGTCACATGACGGGGGAAAGCAAGCCCTGGAAACCGTGCAAAGGTTGTTGCCGGTC
CTTTGTCAAGACCACGGCCTTACACCGGAGCAAGTCGTGGCCATTGCAAATAATAACGGTGGCAAACAGG
CTCTTGAGACGGTTCAGAGACTTCTCCCAGTTCTCTGTCAAGCCCACGGGCTGACTCCCGATCAAGTTGT
AGCGATTGCGTCC
