[The description below was written by a language model from this plasmid's Addgene catalogue record.]
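Description:
TAL2036 is a mammalian expression plasmid encoding the left monomer of a TALEN pair directed against an eGFP reporter sequence (insert name eGFP-TALEN-19-Left). It is built on the JDS74 backbone, a roughly 6.4 kb TALEN expression vector, into which a 1.2 kb array of TAL effector repeats was cloned using BsmBI sites that were destroyed in the process, as is typical of type IIS seamless assembly. The plasmid is maintained at high copy in E. coli under ampicillin selection. The record does not list the origin of replication or other backbone features, and no feature table is provided.

Expression is driven by the CMV promoter for use in mammalian cells, and the vector type annotation also indicates a T7 promoter, which would allow in vitro transcription of the TALEN mRNA. The backbone supplies an N-terminal 3X FLAG tag for detection and a C-terminal wild-type FokI nuclease domain, so that the inserted repeat array is expressed as a complete TAL effector–FokI fusion. Because FokI cleaves as a dimer, this left-half protein is meant to be co-expressed with a matching right-half TALEN that binds the opposite strand nearby, producing a double-strand break in the spacer between the two binding sites. The construct comes from a collection generated by the FLASH high-throughput TALEN assembly method, where eGFP-targeted nucleases of this kind are suited to measuring activity by disruption of the reporter gene. The depositor notes that the repetitive TAL array is prone to recombination and recommends verifying the plasmid by diagnostic digest before use. Although the species field lists human, the named target is eGFP.
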