Addgene plasmid #39394: TAL2036
Depositing lab: Keith Joung. Depositing organization: Massachusetts General Hospital. Publication: FLASH assembly of TALENs for high-throughput genome editing. Reyon D, Tsai SQ, Khayter C, Foden JA, Sander JD, Joung JK. Nat Biotechnol. 2012 Apr 8. doi: 10.1038/nbt.2170. PubMed 22484455.
Backbone
  Vector backbone: JDS74
  Backbone manufacturer: Joung lab (Addgene Plasmid # 32288)
  Backbone size w/o insert (bp): 6447
  Vector type: Mammalian Expression ; T7
Growth in bacteria
  Bacterial resistance: Ampicillin, 100 μg/mL
  Growth temperature: 37°C
  Growth strain: XL1 Blue
  Copy number: High Copy
Gene/Insert
  Gene/Insert name: eGFP-TALEN-19-Left
  Species: H. sapiens (human)
  Insert size (bp): 1232
  Promoter: CMV
  Tag / fusion protein: 3X Flag (N terminal on backbone); WT FOKI (C terminal on backbone)
  Cloning method: Restriction Enzyme; 5′ cloning site BsmBI (destroyed during cloning); 3′ cloning site BsmBI (destroyed during cloning)
  Sequencing primers: 5′ CMV-F
Terms and licenses: Academic/Nonprofit Terms; Industry Terms: Not Available to Industry
Depositor comments: Target binding site: TTCAGCGTGTCCGG To reduce the chance of recombination in this plasmid, do not grow in liquid culture for more than 12-14 hours. It is strongly recommended that users perform a diagnostic digest to verify this plasmid prior to use. For example, a double digest of the plasmid with BamHI and KpnI should result in two bands at 1.9kb and 5.8kb
How to cite: TAL2036 was a gift from Keith Joung (Addgene plasmid # 39394 ; http://n2t.net/addgene:39394 ; RRID:Addgene_39394)
